>Addgene plasmid #169318 | SIN40C.TRE.mArid3a.IRES.dTomato.PGK.sfGFP.P2A.Tet3G | addgene full sequence | sequence record 338258 | Addgene NGS Result
TCACATGTTCTTTCCTGCGTTATCCCCTGATTCTGTGGATAACCGTATTACCGCCTTTGAGTGAGCTGAT
ACCGCTCGCCGCAGCCGAACGACCGAGCGCAGCGAGTCAGTGAGCGAGGAAGCGGAAGAGCGCCCAATAC
GCAAACCGCCTCTCCCCGCGCGTTGGCCGATTCATTAATGCAGCTGGCACGACAGGTTTCCCGACTGGAA
AGCGGGCAGTGAGCGCAACGCAATTAATGTGAGTTAGCTCACTCATTAGGCACCCCAGGCTTTACACTTT
ATGCTTCCGGCTCGTATGTTGTGTGGAATTGTGAGCGGATAACAATTTCACACAGGAAACAGCTATGACC
ATGATTACGCCAAGCGCGCAATTAACCCTCACTAAAGGGAACAAAAGCTGGAGCTGCAAGCGGTACCGTC
GACCTGCAGGTTGACATTGATTATTGACTAGTTATTAATAGTAATCAATTACGGGGTCATTAGTTCATAG
CCCATATATGGAGTTCCGCGTTACATAACTTACGGTAAATGGCCCGCCTGGCTGACCGCCCAACGACCCC
CGCCCATTGACGTCAATAATGACGTATGTTCCCATAGTAACGCCAATAGGGACTTTCCATTGACGTCAAT
GGGTGGAGTATTTACGGTAAACTGCCCACTTGGCAGTACATCAAGTGTATCATATGCCAAGTACGCCCCC
TATTGACGTCAATGACGGTAAATGGCCCGCCTGGCATTATGCCCAGTACATGACCTTATGGGACTTTCCT
ACTTGGCAGTACATCTACGTATTAGTCATCGCTATTACCATGGCGCGCCATGCAGGGCCTGAAATAACCT
CTGAAAGAGGAACTTGGTTAGGTACCTTCTGAGGCGGAAAGAACCAGCTGTGGAATGTGTGTCAGTTAGG
GTGTGGAAAGTCCCCAGGCTCCCCAGCAGGCAGAAGTATGCAAAGCATGCATCTCAATTAGTCAGCAACC
AGGTGTGGAAAGTCCCCAGGCTCCCCAGCAGGCAGAAGTATGCAAAGCATGCATCTCAATTAGTCAGCAA
CCATAGTCCCTTAAGAGGCGCGCCTTAATGTAGTCTTATGCAATACTCTTGTAGTCTTGCAACATGGTAA
CGATGAGTTAGCAACATGCCTTACAAGGAGAGAAAAAGCACCGTGCATGCCGATTGGTGGAAGTAAGGTG
GTACGATCGTGCCTTATTAGGAAGGCAACAGACGGGTCTGACATGGATTGGACGAACCACTGAATTGCCG
CATTGCAGAGATATTGTATTTAAGTGCCTAGCTCGATACATAAACGGGTCTCTCTGGTTAGACCAGATCT
GAGCCTGGGAGCTCTCTGGCTAACTAGGGAACCCACTGCTTAAGCCTCAATAAAGCTTGCCTTGAGTGCT
TCAAGTAGTGTGTGCCCGTCTGTTGTGTGACTCTGGTAACTAGAGATCCCTCAGACCCTTTTAGTCAGTG
TGGAAAATCTCTAGCAGTGGCGCCCGAACAGGGACTTGAAAGCGAAAGGGAAACCAGAGGAGCTCTCTCG
ACGCAGGACTCGGCTTGCTGAAGCGCGCACGGCAAGAGGCGAGGGGCGGCGACTGGTGAGTACGCCAAAA
ATTTTGACTAGCGGAGGCTAGAAGGAGAGAGATGGGTGCGAGAGCGTCAGTATTAAGCGGGGGAGAATTA
GATCGCGATGGGAAAAAATTCGGTTAAGGCCAGGGGGAAAGAAAAAATATAAATTAAAACATATAGTATG
GGCAAGCAGGGAGCTAGAACGATTCGCAGTTAATCCTGGCCTGTTAGAAACATCAGAAGGCTGTAGACAA
ATACTGGGACAGCTACAACCATCCCTTCAGACAGGATCAGAAGAACTTAGATCATTATATAATACAGTAG
CAACCCTCTATTGTGTGCATCAAAGGATAGAGATAAAAGACACCAAGGAAGCTTTAGACAAGATAGAGGA
AGAGCAAAACAAAAGTAAGACCACCGCACAGCAAGCGGCCGCTGATCTTCAGACCTGGAGGAGGAGATAT
GAGGGACAATTGGAGAAGTGAATTATATAAATATAAAGTAGTAAAAATTGAACCATTAGGAGTAGCACCC
ACCAAGGCAAAGAGAAGAGTGGTGCAGAGAGAAAAAAGAGCAGTGGGAATAGGAGCTTTGTTCCTTGGGT
TCTTGGGAGCAGCAGGAAGCACTATGGGCGCAGCGTCAATGACGCTGACGGTACAGGCCAGACAATTATT
GTCTGGTATAGTGCAGCAGCAGAACAATTTGCTGAGGGCTATTGAGGCGCAACAGCATCTGTTGCAACTC
ACAGTCTGGGGCATCAAGCAGCTCCAGGCAAGAATCCTGGCTGTGGAAAGATACCTAAAGGATCAACAGC
TCCTGGGGATTTGGGGTTGCTCTGGAAAACTCATTTGCACCACTGCTGTGCCTTGGAATGCTAGTTGGAG
TAATAAATCTCTGGAACAGATTTGGAATCACACGACCTGGATGGAGTGGGACAGAGAAATTAACAATTAC
ACAAGCTTAATACACTCCTTAATTGAAGAATCGCAAAACCAGCAAGAAAAGAATGAACAAGAATTATTGG
AATTAGATAAATGGGCAAGTTTGTGGAATTGGTTTAACATAACAAATTGGCTGTGGTATATAAAATTATT
CATAATGATAGTAGGAGGCTTGGTAGGTTTAAGAATAGTTTTTGCTGTACTTTCTATAGTGAATAGAGTT
AGGCAGGGATATTCACCATTATCGTTTCAGACCCACCTCCCAACCCCGAGGGGACAATTCTAGATCTTGA
GACAAATGGCAGTATTCATCCACAATTTTAAAAGAAAAGGGGGGATTGGGGGGTACAGTGCAGGGGAAAG
AATAGTAGACATAATAGCAACAGACATACAAACTAAAGAATTACAAAAACAAATTACAAAAATTCAAAAT
TTTCGGGTTTATTACAGGGACAGCAGAGATCCACTTTGGCGCCGGCTCGAGTTTACTCCCTATCAGTGAT
AGAGAACGTATAAGGAGTTTACTCCCTATCAGTGATAGAGAACGTATGACCAGTTTACTCCCTATCAGTG
ATAGAGAACGTATMWRSAGTTTACTCCCTATCAGTGATAGAGAACGTATGACCAGTTTACTCCCTATCAG
TGATAGAGAACGTATCTACAGTTTACTCCCTATCAGTGATAGAGAACGTATATCCAGTTTACTCCCTATC
AGTGATAGAGAACGTATAAGCTTTAGGCGTGTACGGTGGGCGCCTATAAAAGCAGAGCTCGTTTAGTGAA
CCGTCAGATCGCCTGGAGCAATTCCACAACACTTTTGTCTTATACCAACTTTCCGTACCACTTCCTACCC
TCGTAAAGACCGGTATGAAGTTGCAAGCCGTCATGGAAACTCTCATTCAGCGGCAACAGAGAGCACGACA
AGAACTGGAAGCTCGCCAAGCCCCTCCTCCTCCCCCTCCTGAACCTACAGGAGTTCGCGCTCGAACAACC
ATGACTGACGAGGACAGAGAGCCAGAAAATGCCCGGATGCATCGGACTCAGATGGCAGCCTTGGCCGCCA
TGCGCGCTGCTGCTGCTGGATTGGGTCACCCTTCTAGTCCCGGAGGCTCTGAAGACGGGCCCCCAATCTC
CGGTGATGAAGACACCGCCAGGGAGGGTACTCTTTCTAGTCCAGCACTCCATGGCAGCGTGTTGGAGGGT
GCTGGTCATGCCGAGGGAGATCGGCATTTGATGGATGTTGGGTCAGACGATGATGATACAAAGTCTAAAT
GGGAAGAGCAGGAGTTGGAAGAATTGGGAGAGGAGGAAGAGGAAGAAGAGGAGGAGGACGATTTTGAGGA
GGAAGAAGAAGAGGAGGAGGGTTTGGGTCCTCCCGAATCCGCCTCCCTGGGGACAGCTGGACTCTTCACC
CGAAAGGCCCCTCCAGCACAGGCATTTCGGGGTGACGGAGGGCCCCGCATGCTCTCTGGACCCGAAAGAT
TGGGTCCTGGCCCCGCCCACCCAAGTCACATGGCCTCACAGATGCCTCCACCCGACCATGGCGACTGGAC
TTTCGAGGAACAATTTAAACAGCTTTATGAGCTCGACGCAGATCCAAAACGGAAAGAGTTTCTGGATGAT
CTCTTCTCCTTTATGCAGAAGCGAGGCACCCCTGTAAACAGGATTCCAATAATGGCTAAGCAAGTACTGG
ACCTGTTTATGCTGTATGTCCTTGTAACTGAGAAGGGAGGGCTCGTCGAAGTAATCAACAAGAAACTTTG
GAGAGAAATTACAAAGGGATTGAATTTGCCTACCAGTATAACCTCAGCTGCATTCACACTGAGAACTCAG
TACATGAAATATCTCTATCCCTATGAATGCGAACGCAGGGGTCTTTCTTCTCCTAATGAACTCCAAGCTG
CTATTGATAGTAATAGGAGAGAAGGCAGGCGCCAGAGCTTCGGGGGAAGCCTCTTCGCTTATAGCCCCAG
TGGAGCCCATTCAATGCTCCCTAGTCCAAAACTCCCTGTCACTCCACTCGGACTGGCTGCTTCTACTAAT
GGCTCATCAATTACCCCAGCACCTAAAATCAAGAAGGAAGAAGACTCAGCAATCCCAATTACCGTGCCCG
GTAGGTTGCCTGTGTCCTTGGCCGGCCATCCTGTTGTGGCCGCACAAGCAGCAGCAGTACAGGCCGCTGC
CGCACAGGCCGCTGTCGCTGCCCAAGCAGCTGCACTCGAACAACTTCGAGAAAAACTGGAATCCACCGAG
CCACCTGAGAAGAAAATGGCTCTGGTTGCAGATGAGCAACAGAGACTTATGCAGCGCGCTGTTCAGCAGT
CCTTTCTGGCAATGACCGCCCAACTTCCCATGAACATTAGAATTAATAGCCAAGCTTCCGAAAGCCGCCA
AGATAGTGCCGTTTCCTTGACATCTGCAAATGGTTCCAATAGTATTTCAATGAGTGTTGAAATGAATGGG
ATAGTATATACTGGCGTCCTTTTTGCCCAGCCTCCTCCTCCTACAGCACCTTCAGCACCAGGTAAGGGCG
GAGTCAGCTCTATTGGTACAAATACCACTACCGGAAGTCGCACTGGGGCCAGTGGGTCAACCGTCTCTGG
CGGGCAGGTGGGACTTCCTGGCGTTTCTACTCCCACCATGAGTTCCACCAGTAACAATTCCCTGCCATAA
ACGCGTTCGCCCCTCTCCCTCCCCCCCCCCTAACGTTACTGGCCGAAGCCGCTTGGAATAAGGCCGGTGT
GCGTTTGTCTATATGTTATTTTCCACCATATTGCCGTCTTTTGGCAATGTGAGGGCCCGGAAACCTGGCC
CTGTCTTCTTGACGAGCATTCCTAGGGGTCTTTCCCCTCTCGCCAAAGGAATGCAAGGTCTGTTGAATGT
CGTGAAGGAAGCAGTTCCTCTGGAAGCTTCTTGAAGACAAACAACGTCTGTAGCGACCCTTTGCAGGCAG
CGGAACCCCCCACCTGGCGACAGGTGCCTCTGCGGCCAAAAGCCACGTGTATAAGATACACCTGCAAAGG
CGGCACAACCCCAGTGCCACGTTGTGAGTTGGATAGTTGTGGAAAGAGTCAAATGGCTCTCCTCAAGCGT
ATTCAACAAGGGGCTGAAGGATGCCCAGAAGGTACCCCATTGTATGGGATCTGATCTGGGGCCTCGGTAC
ACATGCTTTACATGTGTTTAGTCGAGGTTAAAAAAACGTCTAGGCCCCCCGAACCACGGGGACGTGGTTT
TCCTTTGAAAAACACGATGATAATATGGCCACAACCGGATCCATGGTGAGCAAGGGCGAGGAGGTCATCA
AAGAGTTCATGCGCTTCAAGGTGCGCATGGAGGGCTCCATGAACGGCCACGAGTTCGAGATCGAGGGCGA
GGGCGAGGGCCGCCCCTACGAGGGCACCCAGACCGCCAAGCTGAAGGTGACCAAGGGCGGCCCCCTGCCC
TTCGCCTGGGACATCCTGTCCCCCCAGTTCATGTACGGCTCCAAGGCGTACGTGAAGCACCCCGCCGACA
TCCCCGATTACAAGAAGCTGTCCTTCCCCGAGGGCTTCAAGTGGGAGCGCGTGATGAACTTCGAGGACGG
CGGTCTGGTGACCGTGACCCAGGACTCCTCCCTGCAGGACGGCACGCTGATCTACAAGGTGAAGATGCGC
GGCACCAACTTCCCCCCCGACGGCCCCGTAATGCAGAAGAAGACCATGGGCTGGGAGGCCTCCACCGAGC
GCCTGTACCCCCGCGACGGCGTGCTGAAGGGCGAGATCCACCAGGCCCTGAAGCTGAAGGACGGCGGCCA
CTACCTGGTGGAGTTCAAGACCATCTACATGGCCAAGAAGCCCGTGCAACTGCCCGGCTACTACTACGTG
GACACCAAGCTGGACATCACCTCCCACAACGAGGACTACACCATCGTGGAACAGTACGAGCGCTCCGAGG
GCCGCCACCACCTGTTCCTGTACGGCATGGACGAGCTGTACAAGTGAGCGATATCGCGTAATTCTACCGG
GTAGGGGAGGCGCTTTTCCCAAGGCAGTCTGGAGCATGCGCTTTAGCAGCCCCGCTGGGCACTTGGCGCT
ACACAAGTGGCCTCTGGCCTCGCACACATTCCACATCCACCGGAAGGCGCCAACCGGCTCCGTTCTTTGG
TGGCCCCTTCGCGCCACCTTCTACTCCTCCCCTAGTCAGGAAGTTCCCCCCCGCCCCGCAGCTCGCGTCG
TGCAGGACGTGACAAATGGAAGTAGCACGTGTCACTAGTCTCGTGCAGATGGACAGCACCGCTGAGCAAT
GGAAGCGGGTAGGCCTTTGGGGCAGCGGCCAATAGCAGCTTTGCTCCTTCGCTTTCTGGGCTCAGAGGCT
GGGAAGGGGTGGGTCCGGGGGCGGGCTCAGGGGCGGGCTCAGGGGCGGGGCGGGCGCCCGAAGGTCCACC
GGAGGCCCGGCATTCTGCACGCTTCAAAAGCGCACGTCTGCCGCGCTGTTCTCCTCTTCCTCATCTCCGG
GCCTTTCGGCTAGCGCCACCATGGGATCTAAGGGCGAGGAACTGTTCACCGGCGTGGTGCCCATCCTGGT
GGAACTGGATGGCGACGTGAACGGCCACAAGTTCTCTGTGCGGGGAGAGGGCGAAGGCGACGCCACAAAT
GGCAAGCTGACCCTGAAGTTCATCTGCACCACCGGCAAGCTGCCCGTGCCTTGGCCTACCCTCGTGACCA
CACTGACCTACGGCGTGCAGTGCTTCAGCAGATACCCCGACCATATGAAGCGGCACGACTTCTTCAAGAG
CGCCATGCCCGAGGGCTACGTGCAGGAACGGACCATCAGCTTCAAGGACGACGGCACCTACAAGACCAGA
GCCGAAGTGAAGTTCGAGGGCGACACCCTCGTGAACCGGATCGAGCTGAAGGGCATCGATTTCAAAGAGG
ACGGCAACATCCTGGGCCACAAGCTGGAGTACAACTTCAACAGCCACAATGTGTATATCACCGCCGACAA
GCAGAAGAACGGCATCAAGGCCAACTTCAAGATCCGGCACAACGTGGAAGATGGCAGCGTGCAGCTGGCC
GACCACTACCAGCAGAACACCCCCATCGGAGATGGCCCCGTGCTGCTGCCCGACAACCACTACCTGAGCA
CCCAGAGCGTGCTGAGCAAGGACCCCAACGAGAAGCGGGACCACATGGTGCTGCTGGAATTCGTGACCGC
CGCTGGCATCACCCACGGCATGGACGAGCTGTATAAGGGAGGAAGCGGCGCCACCAATTTCAGCCTGCTG
AAACAGGCCGGCGACGTGGAAGAGAACCCTGGCCCTATGAGCCGGCTGGACAAGAGCAAAGTGATCAACA
GCGCCCTGGAACTGCTGAACGGCGTGGGCATCGAGGGCCTGACCACCCGGAAGCTGGCCCAGAAACTGGG
CGTGGAACAGCCCACCCTGTACTGGCACGTGAAGAACAAGCGGGCCCTGCTGGACGCCCTGCCCATCGAG
ATGCTGGACCGGCACCACACCCACAGCTGCCCTCTGGAAGGCGAGAGCTGGCAGGACTTCCTGCGGAACA
ACGCCAAGAGCTACAGATGCGCCCTGCTGAGCCACCGGGACGGCGCCAAAGTGCACCTGGGCACCAGACC
CACCGAGAAGCAGTACGAGACACTGGAAAACCAGCTGGCCTTCCTGTGCCAGCAGGGCTTCAGCCTGGAA
AACGCCCTGTACGCCCTGAGCGCCGTGGGCCACTTCACCCTGGGCTGCGTGCTGGAAGAACAGGAACACC
AGGTCGCCAAAGAGGAAAGAGAGACACCCACCACCGACAGCATGCCCCCCCTGCTGAAGCAGGCCATCGA
GCTGTTCGACAGACAGGGCGCCGAGCCCGCCTTCCTGTTCGGCCTGGAACTGATCATCTGCGGCCTCGAG
AAGCAGCTGAAGTGCGAGAGCGGCGGACCCACCGACGCCCTGGACGACTTCGACCTGGACATGCTGCCCG
CCGATGCCCTGGATGATTTTGATCTGGATATGCTCCCTGCTGACGCTCTCGATGACTTCGATCTCGATAT
GCTGCCAGGCTAATGTACAAGTGATCGCGTTAAGTCGACAATCAACCTCTGGATTACAAAATTTGTGAAA
GATTGACTGGTATTCTTAACTATGTTGCTCCTTTTACGCTATGTGGATACGCTGCTTTAATGCCTTTGTA
TCATGCTATTGCTTCCCGTATGGCTTTCATTTTCTCCTCCTTGTATAAATCCTGGTTGCTGTCTCTTTAT
GAGGAGTTGTGGCCCGTTGTCAGGCAACGTGGCGTGGTGTGCACTGTGTTTGCTGACGCAACCCCCACTG
GTTGGGGCATTGCCACCACCTGTCAGCTCCTTTCCGGGACTTTCGCTTTCCCCCTCCCTATTGCCACGGC
GGAACTCATCGCCGCCTGCCTTGCCCGCTGCTGGACAGGGGCTCGGCTGTTGGGCACTGACAATTCCGTG
GTGTTGTCGGGGAAATCATCGTCCTTTCCTTGGCTGCTCGCCTGTGTTGCCACCTGGATTCTGCGCGGGA
CGTCCTTCTGCTACGTCCCTTCGGCCCTCAATCCAGCGGACCTTCCTTCCCGCGGCCTGCTGCCGGCTCT
GCGGCCTCTTCCGCGTCTTCGCCTTCGCCCTCAGACGAGTCGGATCTCCCTTTGGGCCGCCTCCCCGCGT
CGACTTTAAGACCAATGACTTACAAGGCAGCTGTAGATCTTAGCCACTTTTTAAAAGAAAAGGGGGGACT
GGAAGGGCTAATTCACTCCCAACGAAGACAAGATCTGCTTTTTGCTTGTACTGGGTCTCTCTGGTTAGAC
CAGATCTGAGCCTGGGAGCTCTCTGGCTAACTAGGGAACCCACTGCTTAAGCCTCAATAAAGCTTGCCTT
GAGTGCTTCAAGTAGTGTGTGCCCGTCTGTTGTGTGACTCTGGTAACTAGAGATCCCTCAGACCCTTTTA
GTCAGTGTGGAAAATCTCTAGCAGTACGTATAGTAGTTCATGTCATCTTATTATTCAGTATTTATAACTT
GCAAAGAAATGAATATCAGAGAGTGAGAGGAACTTGTTTATTGCAGCTTATAATGGTTACAAATAAAGCA
ATAGCATCACAAATTTCACAAATAAAGCATTTTTTTCACTGCATTCTAGTTGTGGTTTGTCCAAACTCAT
CAATGTATCTTATCATGTCTGGCTCTAGCTATCCCGCCCCTAACTCCGCCCATCCCGCCCCTAACTCCGC
CCAGTTCCGCCCATTCTCCGCCCCATGGCTGACTAATTTTTTTTATTTATGCAGAGGCCGAGGCCGCCTC
GGCCTCTGAGCTATTCCAGAAGTAGTGAGGAGGCTTTTTTGGAGGCCTAGGGACGTACCCAATTCGCCCT
ATAGTGAGTCGTATTACGCGCGCTCACTGGCCGTCGTTTTACAACGTCGTGACTGGGAAAACCCTGGCGT
TACCCAACTTAATCGCCTTGCAGCACATCCCCCTTTCGCCAGCTGGCGTAATAGCGAAGAGGCCCGCACC
GATCGCCCTTCCCAACAGTTGCGCAGCCTGAATGGCGAATGGG
[124 nt withheld, positions 10054-10177]
C
[91 nt withheld, positions 10179-10269]
A
[49 nt withheld, positions 10271-10319]
CCTTTGACGTTGGAGTCCACGTTCTTT
[37 nt withheld, positions 10347-10383]
ACCCTATCTCGGTCTATTCTTTTGATTTATAAGGGATTTTGCCGATTTCGGCCTATTGGTTAAAAAATGA
GCTGATTTAACAAAAATTTAACGCGAATTTTAACAAAATATTAACGCTTACAATTTAGGTGGCACTTTTC
GGGGAAATGTGCGCGGAACCCCTATTTGTTTATTTTTCTAAATACATTCAAATATGTATCCGCTCATGAG
ACAATAACCCTGATAAATGCTTCAATAATATTGAAAAAGGAAGAGTATGAGTATTCAACATTTCCGTGTC
GCCCTTATTCCCTTTTTTGCGGCATTTTGCCTTCCTGTTTTTGCTCACCCAGAAACGCTGGTGAAAGTAA
AAGATGCTGAAGATCAGTTGGGTGCACGAGTGGGTTACATCGAACTGGATCTCAACAGCGGTAAGATCCT
TGAGAGTTTTCGCCCCGAAGAACGTTTTCCAATGATGAGCACTTTTAAAGTTCTGCTATGTGGCGCGGTA
TTATCCCGTATTGACGCCGGGCAAGAGCAACTCGGTCGCCGCATACACTATTCTCAGAATGACTTGGTTG
AGTACTCACCAGTCACAGAAAAGCATCTTACGGATGGCATGACAGTAAGAGAATTATGCAGTGCTGCCAT
AACCATGAGTGATAACACTGCGGCCAACTTACTTCTGACAACGATCGGAGGACCGAAGGAGCTAACCGCT
TTTTTGCACAACATGGGGGATCATGTAACTCGCCTTGATCGTTGGGAACCGGAGCTGAATGAAGCCATAC
CAAACGACGAGCGTGACACCACGATGCCTGTAGCAATGGCAACAACGTTGCGCAAACTATTAACTGGCGA
ACTACTTACTCTAGCTTCCCGGCAACAATTAATAGACTGGATGGAGGCGGATAAAGTTGCAGGACCACTT
CTGCGCTCGGCCCTTCCGGCTGGCTGGTTTATTGCTGATAAATCTGGAGCCGGTGAGCGTGGGTCTCGCG
GTATCATTGCAGCACTGGGGCCAGATGGTAAGCCCTCCCGTATCGTAGTTATCTACACGACGGGGAGTCA
GGCAACTATGGATGAACGAAATAGACAGATCGCTGAGATAGGTGCCTCACTGATTAAGCATTGGTAACTG
TCAGACCAAGTTTACTCATATATACTTTAGATTGATTTAAAACTTCATTTTTAATTTAAAAGGATCTAGG
TGAAGATCCTTTTTGATAATCTCATGACCAAAATCCCTTAACGTGAGTTTTCGTTCCACTGAGCGTCAGA
CCCCGTAGAAAAGATCAAAGGATCTTCTTGAGATCCTTTTTTTCTGCGCGTAATCTGCTGCTTGCAAACA
AAAAAACCACCGCTACCAGCGGTGGTTTGTTTGCCGGATCAAGAGCTACCAACTCTTTTTCCGAAGGTAA
CTGGCTTCAGCAGAGCGCAGATACCAAATACTGTTCTTCTAGTGTAGCCGTAGTTAGGCCACCACTTCAA
GAACTCTGTAGCACCGCCTACATACCTCGCTCTGCTAATCCTGTTACCAGTGGCTGCTGCCAGTGGCGAT
AAGTCGTGTCTTACCGGGTTGGACTCAAGACGATAGTTACCGGATAAGGCGCAGCGGTCGGGCTGAACGG
GGGGTTCGTGCACACAGCCCAGCTTGGAGCGAACGACCTACACCGAACTGAGATACCTACAGCGTGAGCT
ATGAGAAAGCGCCACGCTTCCCGAAGGGAGAAAGGCGGACAGGTATCCGGTAAGCGGCAGGGTCGGAACA
GGAGAGCGCACGAGGGAGCTTCCAGGGGGAAACGCCTGGTATCTTTATAGTCCTGTCGGGTTTCGCCACC
TCTGACTTGAGCGTCGATTTTTGTGATGCTCGTCAGGGGGGCGGAGCCTATGGAAAAACGCCAGCAACGC
GGCCTTTTTACGGTTCCTGGCCTTTTGCTGGCCTTTTGC
Features (pLannotate 1.2.2; 33 found; start..end, strand, type, name):
      1..128     +  rep_origin     RSF ori (fragment): Plasmids containing the RSF 1030 origin of replication can be propagated in E. coli cells that contain additional plasmids with compatible origins.
    130..222     +  CDS            lacI (fragment): lac repressor; lacI; The lac repressor binds to the lac operator to inhibit transcription in E. coli. This inhibition can be relieved by adding lactose or isopropyl-β-D-thiogalactopyranoside (IPTG).
    235..256     +  protein_bind   CAP binding site: CAP binding activates transcription in the presence of cAMP. E. coli catabolite activator protein
    271..301     +  promoter       lac promoter: promoter for the E. coli lac operon
    305..327     +  protein_bind   lac operator (fragment): The lac repressor binds to the lac operator to inhibit transcription in E. coli. This inhibition can be relieved by adding lactose or isopropyl-β-D-thiogalactopyranoside (IPTG). lac repressor encoded by lacI
    370..388     +  promoter       T3 promoter: promoter for bacteriophage T3 RNA polymerase
    433..812     +  enhancer       CMV enhancer: human cytomegalovirus immediate early enhancer
    869..1060    +  promoter       SV40 promoter (fragment): SV40 enhancer and early promoter
   1079..1305    +  promoter       RSV promoter: Rous sarcoma virus enhancer/promoter
   1306..1486    +  LTR            5' LTR (truncated): truncated 5' long terminal repeat (LTR) from HIV-1
   1533..1658    +  misc_feature   HIV-1 Ψ: packaging signal of human immunodeficiency virus type 1
   1642..2005    +  CDS            HIV-1 gag (fragment): gag protein from human immunodeficiency virus 1; gag
   2151..2384    +  misc_feature   RRE: The Rev response element (RRE) of HIV-1 allows for Rev-dependent mRNA export from the nucleus to the cytoplasm.
   2761..2785    +  CDS            Rev (fragment): human immunodeficiency virus 1 (HIV-1) Rev protein; rev; enhances nuclear export of unspliced and incompletely spliced viral mRNAs
   2826..2943    +  misc_feature   cPPT/CTS: central polypurine tract and central termination sequence of HIV-1
   2989..3367    +  promoter       TRE3G promoter: 3rd-generation Tet-responsive promoter that can be activated by binding of Tet-On® 3G
   3375..5177    +  CDS            Arid3a: ARI3A_MOUSE - Also known as Dri1, Dril1. Experimental evidence at protein level: Swiss-Prot protein existence level 1. Transcription factor involved in B-cell differentiation. Binds a VH promoter proximal site necessary for induced mu-heavy-chain transcription. Binds the minor groove of a restricted ATC sequence that is sufficient for nuclear matrix association. This sequence motif is present in matrix-associating regions (MARS) proximal to the promoter and flanking E mu. Activates E mu-driven transcription by binding these sites. May be involved in the control of cell cycle progression by the
   5190..5776    +  misc_feature   IRES2: internal ribosome entry site (IRES) of the encephalomyocarditis virus (EMCV)
   5783..6484    +  CDS            dTomato: dTomato is a basic (constitutively fluorescent) orange fluorescent protein published in 2004, derived from Discosoma sp.. It is reported to be a somewhat slowly-maturing dimer with low acid sensitivity.
   6509..7008    +  promoter       PGK promoter: mouse phosphoglycerate kinase 1 promoter
   7027..7737    +  CDS            Superfolder GFP: Superfolder GFP is a basic (constitutively fluorescent) green fluorescent protein published in 2005, derived from Aequorea victoria. It is reported to be a very rapidly-maturing weak dimer.
   7807..8424    +  CDS            tetR: TETR2_ECOLX - Experimental evidence at protein level: Swiss-Prot protein existence level 1. TetR is the repressor of the tetracycline resistance element; its N-terminal region forms a helix-turn-helix structure and binds DNA. Binding of tetracycline to TetR reduces the repressor affinity for the tetracycline resistance gene (tetA) promoter operator sites. From Escherichia coli.
   8580..9168    +  misc_feature   WPRE: woodchuck hepatitis virus posttranscriptional regulatory element
   9219..9238    +  misc_feature   cPPT/CTS (fragment): central polypurine tract and central termination sequence of HIV-1
   9240..9473    +  LTR            3' LTR (ΔU3): self-inactivating 3' long terminal repeat (LTR) from HIV-1
   9551..9672    +  polyA_signal   SV40 poly(A) signal: SV40 polyadenylation signal
   9712..9847    +  rep_origin     SV40 ori: SV40 origin of replication
   9868..9886    -  promoter       T7 promoter: promoter for bacteriophage T7 RNA polymerase
   9894..10049   +  CDS            lacZα (fragment): LacZα fragment of β-galactosidase; lacZ fragment
  10054..10482   +  rep_origin     f1 ori (sequence partly withheld): f1 bacteriophage origin of replication; arrow indicates direction of (+) strand synthesis
  10535..10639   +  promoter       AmpR promoter: bla
  10640..11500   +  CDS            AmpR: β-lactamase; bla; confers resistance to ampicillin, carbenicillin, and related antibiotics
  11671..12259   +  rep_origin     ori: high-copy-number ColE1/pMB1/pBR322/pUC origin of replication
