[The description below was written by a language model from this plasmid's Addgene catalogue record and pLannotate feature annotations shown in this document.]
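Description:
SIN40C.TRE.mArid3a.IRES.dTomato.PGK.sfGFP.P2A.Tet3G is a self-inactivating HIV-1-based lentiviral transfer plasmid of about 12.3 kb, built on the SIN40C backbone, that provides an all-in-one doxycycline-inducible system for expressing mouse Arid3a. It is propagated in E. coli through a high-copy ColE1/pUC-type origin with ampicillin resistance. An f1 origin and remnants of a cloning-vector backbone (lac promoter/operator, lacZα fragment, T3 and T7 promoters) are also annotated. Viral genomic RNA is driven by an RSV promoter, preceded by CMV and SV40 enhancer elements, and fused to a truncated 5' LTR. It carries the Ψ packaging signal with a gag fragment, the RRE for Rev-dependent export, the cPPT/CTS, a WPRE, and a ΔU3 3' LTR that inactivates LTR promoter activity after integration. An SV40 poly(A) signal and SV40 origin lie downstream of it.

The payload consists of two expression units in the same orientation. The TRE3G promoter drives the murine Arid3a coding sequence, which encodes the ARID-family transcription factor also known as Bright or Dril1. An EMCV IRES and dTomato follow it, so red fluorescence from the same bicistronic transcript reports induced cells. Downstream, the constitutive mouse PGK promoter expresses superfolder GFP linked by a P2A peptide (named in the construct title but not separately annotated) to the Tet-On 3G transactivator, whose TetR-derived portion is detected in the feature table. Green fluorescence therefore marks transduced cells and serves as the selectable marker, and doxycycline addition activates TRE3G through Tet3G. The associated publication concerns ARID3A as a megakaryocytic transcription factor that suppresses leukemia, which suggests use for controlled Arid3a expression in that setting.
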