Addgene plasmid #169318: SIN40C.TRE.mArid3a.IRES.dTomato.PGK.sfGFP.P2A.Tet3G
Purpose: Doxycycline-inducible expression of murine Arid3a cDNA with dTomato as reporter fluorescent protein
Depositing lab: Jan-Henning Klusmann. Depositing organization: Martin-Luther-Universitaet Halle-Wittenberg. Publication: The megakaryocytic transcription factor ARID3A suppresses leukemia pathogenesis. Alejo-Valle O, Weigert K, Bhayadia R, Ng M, Issa H, Beyer C, Emmrich S, Schuschel K, Ihling C, Sinz A, Zimmermann M, Wickenhauser C, Flasinski M, Regenyi EM, Labuhn M, Reinhardt D, Yaspo ML, Heckl D, Klusmann JH. Blood. 2021 Sep 27. pii: S0006-4971(21)01649-9. doi: 10.1182/blood.2021012231. PubMed 34570885.
Backbone
  Vector backbone: SIN40C
  Vector type: Lentiviral
  Selectable markers: sfGFP
Growth in bacteria
  Bacterial resistance: Ampicillin, 100 μg/mL
  Growth temperature: 37°C
  Growth strain: NEB Stable
  Copy number: High Copy
Gene/Insert
  Gene/Insert name: Arid3a
  Species: M. musculus (mouse)
  Entrez Gene: Arid3a (a.k.a. Brig, Bright, Dr, Dri1, Dril1)
  Promoter: TRE
  Tag / fusion protein: IRES-dTomato (C terminal on insert)
  Cloning method: Restriction Enzyme; 5′ cloning site Unknown (unknown if destroyed)
  Sequencing primers: 5′ LNCX; 3′ IRES-R
Terms and licenses: Academic/Nonprofit Terms; Industry Terms: Not Available to Industry
How to cite: SIN40C.TRE.mArid3a.IRES.dTomato.PGK.sfGFP.P2A.Tet3G was a gift from Jan-Henning Klusmann (Addgene plasmid # 169318 ; http://n2t.net/addgene:169318 ; RRID:Addgene_169318)
